Features (pLannotate 1.2.2; 20 found; start..end, strand, type, name):
    268..696     -  rep_origin     f1 ori (sequence partly withheld): f1 bacteriophage origin of replication; arrow indicates direction of (+) strand synthesis
    717..738     -  promoter       SV40 promoter (fragment): SV40 enhancer and early promoter
    742..966     -  polyA_signal   bGH poly(A) signal: bovine growth hormone polyadenylation signal
   1013..3040    -  CDS            GP: VGP_EBOZ5 - Experimental evidence at protein level: Swiss-Prot protein existence level 1. [GP2]: Acts as a class I viral fusion protein. Under the current model, the protein has at least 3 conformational states: pre- fusion native state, pre-hairpin intermediate state, and post-fusion hairpin state. During viral and target cell membrane fusion, the coiled coil regions (heptad repeats) assume a trimer-of-hairpins structure, positioning the fusion peptide in close proximity to the C-terminal region of the ectodomain. The formation of this structure appears to drive apposition and subsequent fusi
   3100..3118    -  promoter       T7 promoter: promoter for bacteriophage T7 RNA polymerase
   3134..3167    -  LTR            5' LTR (truncated) (fragment): truncated 5' long terminal repeat (LTR) from HIV-1
   3163..3366    -  promoter       CMV promoter: human cytomegalovirus (CMV) immediate early promoter
   3367..3746    -  enhancer       CMV enhancer: human cytomegalovirus immediate early enhancer
   3901..3953    +  misc_feature   bom (fragment): basis of mobility region from pBR322
   4012..4116    +  promoter       AmpR promoter: bla
   4117..4977    +  CDS            AmpR: β-lactamase; bla; confers resistance to ampicillin, carbenicillin, and related antibiotics
   5148..5736    +  rep_origin     ori: high-copy-number ColE1/pMB1/pBR322/pUC origin of replication
   5919..6011    +  CDS            lacI (fragment): lac repressor; lacI; The lac repressor binds to the lac operator to inhibit transcription in E. coli. This inhibition can be relieved by adding lactose or isopropyl-β-D-thiogalactopyranoside (IPTG).
   6024..6045    +  protein_bind   CAP binding site: CAP binding activates transcription in the presence of cAMP. E. coli catabolite activator protein
   6060..6090    +  promoter       lac promoter: promoter for the E. coli lac operon
   6098..6114    +  protein_bind   lac operator: The lac repressor binds to the lac operator to inhibit transcription in E. coli. This inhibition can be relieved by adding lactose or isopropyl-β-D-thiogalactopyranoside (IPTG). lac repressor encoded by lacI
   6187..6308    -  polyA_signal   SV40 poly(A) signal: SV40 polyadenylation signal
   6303..6461    -  CDS            ble (fragment): BLE_KLEPN - Experimental evidence at protein level: Swiss-Prot protein existence level 1. Binding protein with a strong affinity to the bleomycin family of antibiotics. Binds to CL990; an antimitotic-antibiotic compound. From Klebsiella pneumoniae.
   6485..7276    -  CDS            neo: KKA2_KLEPN - Also known as kan, nptII. Experimental evidence at protein level: Swiss-Prot protein existence level 1. Resistance to kanamycin, neomycin, paromomycin, ribostamycin, butirosin and gentamicin B. From Klebsiella pneumoniae.
   7343..254     -  promoter       SV40 promoter (across the origin): SV40 enhancer and early promoter
>Addgene plasmid #87818 | pcDNA3.1 Makona EBOV B8 | addgene full sequence | sequence record 190723 | Addgene NGS Result
TCTGCATAAATAAAAAAAATTAGTCAGCCATGGGGCGGAGAATGGGCGGAACTGGGCGGAGTTAGGGGCG
GGATGGGCGGAGTTAGGGGCGGGACTATGGTTGCTGACTAATTGAGATGCATGCTTTGCATACTTCTGCC
TGCTGGGGAGCCTGGGGACTTTCCACACCTGGTTGCTGACTAATTGAGATGCATGCTTTGCATACTTCTG
CCTGCTGGGGAGCCTGGGGACTTTCCACACCCTAACTGACACACATTCCACAGAATTAATTCGCGTTAAA
TTTTTGTTAAATCAGCTCATTTTTTAACCAATAGGCCGAAATCGGCAAAATCCCTTATAAATCAAAAGAA
TAGACCGAGATAGGGT
[37 nt withheld, positions 367-403]
AAAGAACGTGGACTCCAACGTCAAAGG
[49 nt withheld, positions 431-479]
T
[91 nt withheld, positions 481-571]
G
[124 nt withheld, positions 573-696]
GGGGATACCCCCTAGAGCCCCAGCTGGTTCTTTCCGCCTCAGAAGCCATAGAGCCCACCGCATCCCCAGC
ATGCCTGCTATTGTCTTCCCAATCCTCCCCCTTGCTGTCCTGCCCCACCCCACCCCCCAGAATAGAATGA
CACCTACTCAGACAATGCGATGCAATTTCCTCATTTTATTAGGAAAGGACAGTGGGAGTGGCACCTTCCA
GGGTCAAGGAAGGCACGGGGGAGGGGCAAACAACAGATGGCTGGCAACTAGAAGGCACAGTCGAGGCTGA
TCAGCGGGTTTAAACGGGCCCTCTAGACTCGAGTCAGAACACGAACTTGCAGATGCAGAACAGGGCGATC
ACGGCAATGATCACGCCGGTCACTCCAATGCCGGCAGGAATCCACTGCCGCCAGCCTGTCCACCAGTTGT
CATTGTCGCCCTGGTCGGGCAGGGTCTTGTCCACAAAGTCGTGGATGATCTGGTCGATCTTGTCGGTGAT
ATTCTTGGTCCAGTCGTGGGGCTCGATGCAGCAGTCAGGGCCCAGAATGTGACAGGTGCCGCCCCAGCGC
TGCAGCAGGAAGTCGATAGCCTTTCTGTTCAGGATGGAGAAGGTCCTCAGCTCGGTGGTGGCTCTCAGGA
ACAGCTGCAGGGCCTGTGTGGTTTCGTTGGCCAGCTGCCTCAGTCCGCAGATCAGGCCGTCCTGGTTGTG
CATCAGTCCCTCGGTGTAGATGCCCTCGGCGGCAGGGCCAAAGTAAGGGATCCAGGCCAGTCCGATAGCA
GCGCCCTCATCCTGGGTGGTCCAGTAGTGCAGGTTGGGGTTGCACTTGGGCTGGGCGTTCACGATCACTT
CCCGTCTGGTTCTTCTCCCCCCGGTAATCAGGCCGGCCACGCCGGCGATTGTGTTGGTGATCAGGCCCAG
CTTGCCAGAGCTGGCGCTTTCCTCGCCGGTATCCTGGTGATGGGTGTTGTTGTTGCCGGCTGTCTCAGAG
TAGTTCTGGGGGCTTGTGGTGGTGGCCAGATCCAGGCTGTCGGCGCTCTTGCTGGTGTTGGTGTTCTCGG
CCTTCAGAGGTCCGGCAGCAGTTGTGGCTGGAGGGGTATCGCTGGCGGTGCTATCGTTGTCGGCGCTTCT
GTGGTGCTGGCCCACTTGTGTGGCCTCGCTGATGTCCAGCTTGTACACGGGGGTGTTGTGGGTGGAGTTA
TCAGGGCCGGTCTTGGTGGTGGGGGGCTGAGGGCTGGTGGAGATTGTGGCCAGGGTGGTCAGGTGGGACA
CAGCGGCCTTTCTTCCCTGGCTGTGCACCTGCACCATGGCGCTGCTGTTCTCGCTGGCCATGATCTTGTG
GTCCTCATTGGTGGTGTTTGTCTCGGGGTCGCTGCTGGTTCTGGCGGGGCTCTGTCCGCTGATGTTCTTG
GGGCCGTTGGACACGGCGGTGAAGCTCAGTTCCTCGCTTCTGATCTTCCGGGTCAGGTTCTTCTTTGTCT
CCCAGAAGGCCCACTCTCCGATTGTGGTATCGATCTCGGGGTTCACTTTCCAGATCAGCTTGCCGGTGGT
GTTGCTCCGCTTGCCGCTGGCGTAGATTGTCTCGTTCAGCTGCAGCAGAAACTGGGGGGTGAACCGGCTT
TCCAGCTGCACGTAGGTCAGGTTGTCCACCTCGAACAGGTACTCTGTCTCGTTGGTGCCGAAGCCGGTGG
CCTGGTATCTGATGGTGGTGCTGTAGTAGCCGCTGCTGGGATCCTCTGTGGCATTCACAGGCTCGCGCAG
GGGGTGGCTGCTGAAGAAGTCCTTCTTGGCCTGAGGCAGGATCAGAAAGGCCACCACGCCCTCGGCAAAG
GTGGTGCCTCTGTAGATCACGGTGGAGGCCAGCCGGTCGTACAGGAAAAAGGCGCCCTCTTTGTGAAAGG
CGAAATCGCCAGCGCAGGGGCCTGTGCCGGACACCTTGTGCACGTATCTGCACCGGGGGAAGCCTCTGAT
GCCATCAGGGGCAGCAGGCAGGCACTCGCTGCCGTCGGGCTTCTTGATTTCCAGGTTGTAGCAGTTCTCG
GCCCACTCGCCGGCCTCATAATTCACGACCTTGGGGGGCACGCCGGATCTGAAGCCCCATCTCTTGGTCA
CGCTGGGCACATCGGTGGCCACGCCATTGCCTTCCAGGTTCAGGCCCACGCTTCTCAGCTGGTTGGTGCT
GCTCAGCTTGTCCCGGCACACGAGCTTGTCCACGTCGGACACCTGCAGGGTGCTGTTGTGGATCACGCCC
AGGGGGATGCTGAAGGTCCGCTGGAACAGGATGATGACCCACAGGAAGAAGCTGGTCCGCTTGAACCGGT
CCCGGGGCAGCTGCAGGATGCCTGTCACGCCCATGGTGGCGGATCCGAGCTCGGTACCAAGCTTAAGTTT
AAACGCTAGCCAGCTTGGGTCTCCCTATAGTGAGTCGTATTAATTTCGATAAGCCAGTAAGCAGTGGGTT
CTCTAGTTAGCCAGAGAGCTCTGCTTATATAGACCTCCCACCGTACACGCCTACCGCCCATTTGCGTCAA
TGGGGCGGAGTTGTTACGACATTTTGGAAAGTCCCGTTGATTTTGGTGCCAAAACAAACTCCCATTGACG
TCAATGGGGTGGAGACTTGGAAATCCCCGTGAGTCAAACCGCTATCCACGCCCATTGATGTACTGCCAAA
ACCGCATCACCATGGTAATAGCGATGACTAATACGTAGATGTACTGCCAAGTAGGAAAGTCCCATAAGGT
CATGTACTGGGCATAATGCCAGGCGGGCCATTTACCGTCATTGACGTCAATAGGGGGCGTACTTGGCATA
TGATACACTTGATGTACTGCCAAGTGGGCAGTTTACCGTAAATACTCCACCCATTGACGTCAATGGAAAG
TCCCTATTGGCGTTACTATGGGAACATACGTCATTATTGACGTCAATGGGCGGGGGTCGTTGGGCGGTCA
GCCAGGCGGGCCATTTACCGTAAGTTATGTAACGCGGAACTCCATATATGGGCTATGAACTAATGACCCC
GTAATTGATTACTATTAATAACTAGTCAATAATCAATGTCAACGCGTATATCTGGCCCGTACATCGCGAA
GCAGCGCAAAACGCCTAACCCTAAGCAGATTCTTCATGCAATTGTCGGTCAAGCCTTGCCTTGTTGTAGC
TTAAATTTTGCTCGCGCACTACTCAGCGACCTCCAACACACAAGCAGGGAGCAGATACTGGCTTAACTAT
GCGGCATCAGAGCAGATTGTACTGAGAGTGCACCATAGGGGATCGGGAGATCTCCCGATCCGTCGACGTC
AGGTGGCACTTTTCGGGGAAATGTGCGCGGAACCCCTATTTGTTTATTTTTCTAAATACATTCAAATATG
TATCCGCTCATGAGACAATAACCCTGATAAATGCTTCAATAATATTGAAAAAGGAAGAGTATGAGTATTC
AACATTTCCGTGTCGCCCTTATTCCCTTTTTTGCGGCATTTTGCCTTCCTGTTTTTGCTCACCCAGAAAC
GCTGGTGAAAGTAAAAGATGCTGAAGATCAGTTGGGTGCACGAGTGGGTTACATCGAACTGGATCTCAAC
AGCGGTAAGATCCTTGAGAGTTTTCGCCCCGAAGAACGTTTTCCAATGATGAGCACTTTTAAAGTTCTGC
TATGTGGCGCGGTATTATCCCGTATTGACGCCGGGCAAGAGCAACTCGGTCGCCGCATACACTATTCTCA
GAATGACTTGGTTGAGTACTCACCAGTCACAGAAAAGCATCTTACGGATGGCATGACAGTAAGAGAATTA
TGCAGTGCTGCCATAACCATGAGTGATAACACTGCGGCCAACTTACTTCTGACAACGATCGGAGGACCGA
AGGAGCTAACCGCTTTTTTGCACAACATGGGGGATCATGTAACTCGCCTTGATCGTTGGGAACCGGAGCT
GAATGAAGCCATACCAAACGACGAGCGTGACACCACGATGCCTGTAGCAATGGCAACAACGTTGCGCAAA
CTATTAACTGGCGAACTACTTACTCTAGCTTCCCGGCAACAATTAATAGACTGGATGGAGGCGGATAAAG
TTGCAGGACCACTTCTGCGCTCGGCCCTTCCGGCTGGCTGGTTTATTGCTGATAAATCTGGAGCCGGTGA
GCGTGGGTCTCGCGGTATCATTGCAGCACTGGGGCCAGATGGTAAGCCCTCCCGTATCGTAGTTATCTAC
ACGACGGGGAGTCAGGCAACTATGGATGAACGAAATAGACAGATCGCTGAGATAGGTGCCTCACTGATTA
AGCATTGGTAACTGTCAGACCAAGTTTACTCATATATACTTTAGATTGATTTAAAACTTCATTTTTAATT
TAAAAGGATCTAGGTGAAGATCCTTTTTGATAATCTCATGACCAAAATCCCTTAACGTGAGTTTTCGTTC
CACTGAGCGTCAGACCCCGTAGAAAAGATCAAAGGATCTTCTTGAGATCCTTTTTTTCTGCGCGTAATCT
GCTGCTTGCAAACAAAAAAACCACCGCTACCAGCGGTGGTTTGTTTGCCGGATCAAGAGCTACCAACTCT
TTTTCCGAAGGTAACTGGCTTCAGCAGAGCGCAGATACCAAATACTGTTCTTCTAGTGTAGCCGTAGTTA
GGCCACCACTTCAAGAACTCTGTAGCACCGCCTACATACCTCGCTCTGCTAATCCTGTTACCAGTGGCTG
CTGCCAGTGGCGATAAGTCGTGTCTTACCGGGTTGGACTCAAGACGATAGTTACCGGATAAGGCGCAGCG
GTCGGGCTGAACGGGGGGTTCGTGCACACAGCCCAGCTTGGAGCGAACGACCTACACCGAACTGAGATAC
CTACAGCGTGAGCTATGAGAAAGCGCCACGCTTCCCGAAGGGAGAAAGGCGGACAGGTATCCGGTAAGCG
GCAGGGTCGGAACAGGAGAGCGCACGAGGGAGCTTCCAGGGGGAAACGCCTGGTATCTTTATAGTCCTGT
CGGGTTTCGCCACCTCTGACTTGAGCGTCGATTTTTGTGATGCTCGTCAGGGGGGCGGAGCCTATGGAAA
AACGCCAGCAACGCGGCCTTTTTACGGTTCCTGGCCTTTTGCTGGCCTTTTGCTCACATGTTCTTTCCTG
CGTTATCCCCTGATTCTGTGGATAACCGTATTACCGCCTTTGAGTGAGCTGATACCGCTCGCCGCAGCCG
AACGACCGAGCGCAGCGAGTCAGTGAGCGAGGAAGCGGAAGAGCGCCCAATACGCAAACCGCCTCTCCCC
GCGCGTTGGCCGATTCATTAATGCAGCTGGCACGACAGGTTTCCCGACTGGAAAGCGGGCAGTGAGCGCA
ACGCAATTAATGTGAGTTAGCTCACTCATTAGGCACCCCAGGCTTTACACTTTATGCTTCCGGCTCGTAT
GTTGTGTGGAATTGTGAGCGGATAACAATTTCACACAGGAAACAGCTATGACCATGATTACGCCAAGCTC
TAGCTAGAGGTCGACGGTATACAGACATGATAAGATACATTGATGAGTTTGGACAAACCACAACTAGAAT
GCAGTGAAAAAAATGCTTTATTTGTGAAATTTGTGATGCTATTGCTTTATTTGTAACCATTATAAGCTGC
AATAAACAAGTTGGGGTGGGCGAAGAACTCCAGCATGAGATCCCCGCGCTGGAGGATCATCCAGCCGGCG
TCCCGGAAAACGATTCCGAAGCCCAACCTTTCATAGAAGGCGGCGGTGGAATCGAAATCTCGTGATGGCA
GGTTGGGCGTCGCTTGGTCGGTCATTTCGAACCCCAGAGTCCCGCTCAGAAGAACTCGTCAAGAAGGCGA
TAGAAGGCGATGCGCTGCGAATCGGGAGCGGCGATACCGTAAAGCACGAGGAAGCGGTCAGCCCATTCGC
CGCCAAGCTCTTCAGCAATATCACGGGTAGCCAACGCTATGTCCTGATAGCGGTCCGCCACACCCAGCCG
GCCACAGTCGATGAATCCAGAAAAGCGGCCATTTTCCACCATGATATTCGGCAAGCAGGCATCGCCATGG
GTCACGACGAGATCCTCGCCGTCGGGCATGCGCGCCTTGAGCCTGGCGAACAGTTCGGCTGGCGCGAGCC
CCTGATGCTCTTCGTCCAGATCATCCTGATCGACAAGACCGGCTTCCATCCGAGTACGTGCTCGCTCGAT
GCGATGTTTCGCTTGGTGGTCGAATGGGCAGGTAGCCGGATCAAGCGTATGCAGCCGCCGCATTGCATCA
GCCATGATGGATACTTTCTCGGCAGGAGCAAGGTGAGATGACAGGAGATCCTGCCCCGGCACTTCGCCCA
ATAGCAGCCAGTCCCTTCCCGCTTCAGTGACAACGTCGAGCACAGCTGCGCAAGGAACGCCCGTCGTGGC
CAGCCACGATAGCCGCGCTGCCTCGTCCTGCAGTTCATTCAGGGCACCGGACAGGTCGGTCTTGACAAAA
AGAACCGGGCGCCCCTGCGCTGACAGCCGGAACACGGCGGCATCAGAGCAGCCGATTGTCTGTTGTGCCC
AGTCATAGCCGAATAGCCTCTCCACCCAAGCGGCCGGAGAACCTGCGTGCAATCCATCTTGTTCAATCAT
GCGAAACGATCCTCATCCTGTCTCTTGATCAGATCCGAAAATGGATATACAAGCTCCCGGGAGCTTTTTG
CAAAAGCCTAGGCCTCCAAAAAAGCCTCCTCACTACTTCTGGAATAGCTCAGAGGCAGAGGCGGCCTCGG
CC
